>Addgene plasmid #221976 | ND2 alphaDdCBE T1 | addgene full sequence | sequence record 438750 | Addgene NGS Result
GACGGATCGGGAGATCTCCCGATCCCCTATGGTGCACTCTCAGTACAATCTGCTCTGATGCCGCATAGTT
AAGCCAGTATCTGCTCCCTGCTTGTGTGTTGGAGGTCGCTGAGTAGTGCGCGAGCAAAATTTAAGCTACA
ACAAGGCAAGGCTTGACCGACAATTGCATGAAGAATCTGCTTAGGGTTAGGCGTTTTGCGCTGCTTCGCG
ATGTACGGGCCAGATATACGCGTTGACATTGATTATTGACTAGTTATTAATAGTAATCAATTACGGGGTC
ATTAGTTCATAGCCCATATATGGAGTTCCGCGTTACATAACTTACGGTAAATGGCCCGCCTGGCTGACCG
CCCAACGACCCCCGCCCATTGACGTCAATAATGACGTATGTTCCCATAGTAACGCCAATAGGGACTTTCC
ATTGACGTCAATGGGTGGAGTATTTACGGTAAACTGCCCACTTGGCAGTACATCAAGTGTATCATATGCC
AAGTACGCCCCCTATTGACGTCAATGACGGTAAATGGCCCGCCTGGCATTATGCCCAGTACATGACCTTA
TGGGACTTTCCTACTTGGCAGTACATCTACGTATTAGTCATCGCTATTACCATGGTGATGCGGTTTTGGC
AGTACATCAATGGGCGTGGATAGCGGTTTGACTCACGGGGATTTCCAAGTCTCCACCCCATTGACGTCAA
TGGGAGTTTGTTTTGGCACCAAAATCAACGGGACTTTCCAAAATGTCGTAACAACTCCGCCCCATTGACG
CAAATGGGCGGTAGGCGTGTACGGTGGGAGGTCTATATAAGCAGAGCTCTCTGGCTAACTAGAGAACCCA
CTGCTTACTGGCTTATCGAAATTAATACGACTCACTATAGGGAGACCCAAGCTGGCTAGCACCATGGCCT
CCGTTCTGACCCCGCTGCTGCTGCGTGGCCTGACCGGCTCCGCTCGTCGTCTGCCAGTTCCGCGTGCGAA
AATCCATTCCCTGGACTACAAAGACCATGACGGTGATTATAAAGATCATGACATCGATTACAAGGATGAC
GATGACAAGATGGACATCGCGGATCTGCGTACCCTGGGTTACAGCCAGCAGCAGCAGGAGAAGATCAAGC
CAAAGGTGCGCAGCACCGTGGCCCAGCACCATGAAGCTCTGGTGGGTCACGGCTTCACCCACGCGCACAT
CGTGGCTCTGAGCCAGCACCCAGCCGCGCTGGGTACCGTGGCCGTGAAATATCAGGACATGATTGCTGCC
CTGCCAGAGGCTACCCATGAAGCGATTGTGGGTGTGGGCAAGAGAGGAGCCGGTGCTCGTGCGCTGGAGG
CCCTGCTGACCGTGGCCGGTGAACTGCGTGGCCCGCCGCTGCAGCTGGATACCGGCCAGCTGCTGAAAAT
CGCGAAACGTGGCGGTGTGACCGCTGTGGAAGCTGTGCATGCCTGGCGTAATGCTCTGACCGGTGCCCCC
CTGAACCTGACCCCGGACCAAGTGGTGGCTATCGCCAGCAACATTGGCGGCAAGCAAGCGCTCGAAACGG
TGCAGCGGCTGTTGCCGGTGCTGTGCCAGGACCATGGCCTGACCCCGGACCAAGTGGTGGCTATCGCCAG
CAACGGTGGCGGCAAGCAAGCGCTCGAAACGGTGCAGCGGCTGTTGCCGGTGCTGTGCCAGGACCATGGC
CTGACTCCGGACCAAGTGGTGGCTATCGCCAGCCACGATGGCGGCAAGCAAGCGCTCGAAACGGTGCAGC
GGCTGTTGCCGGTGCTGTGCCAGGACCATGGCCTGACCCCGGACCAAGTGGTGGCTATCGCCAGCCACGA
TGGCGGCAAGCAAGCGCTCGAAACGGTGCAGCGGCTGTTGCCGGTGCTGTGCCAGGACCATGGCCTGACC
CCGGACCAAGTGGTGGCTATCGCCAGCAACATTGGCGGCAAGCAAGCGCTCGAAACGGTGCAGCGGCTGT
TGCCGGTGCTGTGCCAGGACCATGGCCTGACCCCGGACCAAGTGGTGGCTATCGCCAGCAACGGTGGCGG
CAAGCAAGCGCTCGAAACGGTGCAGCGGCTGTTGCCGGTGCTGTGCCAGGACCATGGCCTGACCCCGGAC
CAAGTGGTGGCTATCGCCAGCCACGATGGCGGCAAGCAAGCGCTCGAAACGGTGCAGCGGCTGTTGCCGG
TGCTGTGCCAGGACCATGGCCTCACACCCGATCAGGTCGTGGCTATCGCCAGCAACATTGGCGGCAAGCA
AGCGCTCGAAACGGTGCAGCGGCTGTTGCCGGTGCTGTGCCAGGACCATGGCCTGACCCCGGACCAAGTG
GTGGCTATCGCCAGCAACGGTGGCGGCAAGCAAGCGCTCGAAACGGTGCAGCGGCTGTTGCCGGTGCTGT
GCCAGGACCATGGCCTGACCCCGGACCAAGTGGTGGCTATCGCCAGCAACATTGGCGGCAAGCAAGCGCT
CGAAACGGTGCAGCGGCTGTTGCCGGTGCTGTGCCAGGACCATGGCCTGACCCCGGACCAAGTGGTGGCT
ATCGCCAGCAACAATGGCGGCAAGCAAGCGCTCGAAACGGTGCAGCGGCTGTTGCCGGTGCTGTGCCAGG
ACCATGGCCTGACTCCGGACCAAGTGGTGGCTATCGCCAGCCACGATGGCGGCAAGCAAGCGCTCGAAAC
GGTGCAGCGGCTGTTGCCGGTGCTGTGCCAGGACCATGGCCTGACCCCGGACCAAGTGGTGGCTATCGCC
AGCAACATTGGCGGCAAGCAAGCGCTCGAAACGGTGCAGCGGCTGTTGCCGGTGCTGTGCCAGGACCATG
GCCTGACCCCGGACCAAGTGGTGGCTATCGCCAGCAACAATGGCGGCAAGCAAGCGCTCGAAACGGTGCA
GCGGCTGTTGCCGGTGCTGTGCCAGGACCATGGCCTGACCCCGGACCAAGTGGTGGCTATCGCCAGCAAC
AATGGCGGCAAGCAAGCGCTCGAAAGCATTGTGGCCCAGCTGAGCCGGCCTGATCCGGCGTTGGCCGCGT
TGACCAACGATCACCTGGTGGCCCTGGCCTGCCTGGGCGGTCGTCCGGCCCTGGATGCGGTGAAGAAAGG
CCTGGGTGGATCCGCCATTCCAGTGAAGCGCGGCGCTACCGGTGAAACCAAAGTGTTTACCGGTAACAGC
AACAGCCCGAAGAGCCCGACCAAAGGCGGTTGCTCTGGCGGCTCAACTAATCTGAGCGACATCATTGAGA
AGGAGACTGGGAAACAGCTGGTCATTCAGGAGTCCATCCTGATGCTGCCTGAGGAGGTGGAGGAAGTGAT
CGGCAACAAGCCAGAGTCTGACATCCTGGTGCACACCGCCTACGACGAGTCCACAGATGAGAATGTGATG
CTGCTGACCTCTGACGCCCCCGAGTATAAGCCTTGGGCCCTGGTCATCCAGGATTCTAACGGCGAGAATA
AGATCAAGATGCTGTGATAAGGGGTCTTTGTCCTCTGTACTGTCTCTCTCCTTGCCCCTAACCCAAAAAG
CTTCATTTTTCTGTGTAGGCTGCACAAGAGCCTTGATTGAAGATATATTCTTTCTGAACAGTATTTAAGG
TTTCCAATAAAATGTACACCCCTCAGAACTTCTGAGGCGGAAAGAACCAGCTGGGGCTCTAGGGGGTATC
CCC
[124 nt withheld, positions 3644-3767]
C
[91 nt withheld, positions 3769-3859]
A
[49 nt withheld, positions 3861-3909]
CCTTTGACGTTGGAGTCCACGTTCTTT
[37 nt withheld, positions 3937-3973]
ACCCTATCTCGGTCTATTCTTTTGATTTATAAGGGATTTTGCCGATTTCGGCCTATTGGTTAAAAAATGA
GCTGATTTAACAAAAATTTAACGCGAATTAATTCTGTGGAATGTGTGTCAGTTAGGGTGTGGAAAGTCCC
CAGGCTCCCCAGCAGGCAGAAGTATGCAAAGCATGCATCTCAATTAGTCAGCAACCAGGTGTGGAAAGTC
CCCAGGCTCCCCAGCAGGCAGAAGTATGCAAAGCATGCATCTCAATTAGTCAGCAACCATAGTCCCGCCC
CTAACTCCGCCCATCCCGCCCCTAACTCCGCCCAGTTCCGCCCATTCTCCGCCCCATGGCTGACTAATTT
TTTTTATTTATGCAGAGGCCGAGGCCGCCTCTGCCTCTGAGCTATTCCAGAAGTAGTGAGGAGGCTTTTT
TGGAGGCCTAGGCTTTTGCAAAAAGCTCCCGGGAGCTTGTATATCCATTTTCGGATCTGATCAGCACGTG
TTGACAATTAATCATCGGCATAGTATATCGGCATAGTATAATACGACAAGGTGAGGAACTAAACCATGGC
CAAGCCTTTGTCTCAAGAAGAATCCACCCTCATTGAAAGAGCAACGGCTACAATCAACAGCATCCCCATC
TCTGAAGACTACAGCGTCGCCAGCGCAGCTCTCTCTAGCGACGGCCGCATCTTCACTGGTGTCAATGTAT
ATCATTTTACTGGGGGACCTTGTGCAGAACTCGTGGTGCTGGGCACTGCTGCTGCTGCGGCAGCTGGCAA
CCTGACTTGTATCGTCGCGATCGGAAATGAGAACAGGGGCATCTTGAGCCCCTGCGGACGGTGCCGACAG
GTGCTTCTCGATCTGCATCCTGGGATCAAAGCCATAGTGAAGGACAGTGATGGACAGCCGACGGCAGTTG
GGATTCGTGAATTGCTGCCCTCTGGTTATGTGTGGGAGGGCTAAGCACTTCGTGGCCGAGGAGCAGGACT
GACACGTGCTACGAGATTTCGATTCCACCGCCGCCTTCTATGAAAGGTTGGGCTTCGGAATCGTTTTCCG
GGACGCCGGCTGGATGATCCTCCAGCGCGGGGATCTCATGCTGGAGTTCTTCGCCCACCCCAACTTGTTT
ATTGCAGCTTATAATGGTTACAAATAAAGCAATAGCATCACAAATTTCACAAATAAAGCATTTTTTTCAC
TGCATTCTAGTTGTGGTTTGTCCAAACTCATCAATGTATCTTATCATGTCTGTATACCGTCGACCTCTAG
CTAGAGCTTGGCGTAATCATGGTCATAGCTGTTTCCTGTGTGAAATTGTTATCCGCTCACAATTCCACAC
AACATACGAGCCGGAAGCATAAAGTGTAAAGCCTGGGGTGCCTAATGAGTGAGCTAACTCACATTAATTG
CGTTGCGCTCACTGCCCGCTTTCCAGTCGGGAAACCTGTCGTGCCAGCTGCATTAATGAATCGGCCAACG
CGCGGGGAGAGGCGGTTTGCGTATTGGGCGCTCTTCCGCTTCCTCGCTCACTGACTCGCTGCGCTCGGTC
GTTCGGCTGCGGCGAGCGGTATCAGCTCACTCAAAGGCGGTAATACGGTTATCCACAGAATCAGGGGATA
ACGCAGGAAAGAACATGTGAGCAAAAGGCCAGCAAAAGGCCAGGAACCGTAAAAAGGCCGCGTTGCTGGC
GTTTTTCCATAGGCTCCGCCCCCCTGACGAGCATCACAAAAATCGACGCTCAAGTCAGAGGTGGCGAAAC
CCGACAGGACTATAAAGATACCAGGCGTTTCCCCCTGGAAGCTCCCTCGTGCGCTCTCCTGTTCCGACCC
TGCCGCTTACCGGATACCTGTCCGCCTTTCTCCCTTCGGGAAGCGTGGCGCTTTCTCATAGCTCACGCTG
TAGGTATCTCAGTTCGGTGTAGGTCGTTCGCTCCAAGCTGGGCTGTGTGCACGAACCCCCCGTTCAGCCC
GACCGCTGCGCCTTATCCGGTAACTATCGTCTTGAGTCCAACCCGGTAAGACACGACTTATCGCCACTGG
CAGCAGCCACTGGTAACAGGATTAGCAGAGCGAGGTATGTAGGCGGTGCTACAGAGTTCTTGAAGTGGTG
GCCTAACTACGGCTACACTAGAAGAACAGTATTTGGTATCTGCGCTCTGCTGAAGCCAGTTACCTTCGGA
AAAAGAGTTGGTAGCTCTTGATCCGGCAAACAAACCACCGCTGGTAGCGGTGGTTTTTTTGTTTGCAAGC
AGCAGATTACGCGCAGAAAAAAAGGATCTCAAGAAGATCCTTTGATCTTTTCTACGGGGTCTGACGCTCA
GTGGAACGAAAACTCACGTTAAGGGATTTTGGTCATGAGATTATCAAAAAGGATCTTCACCTAGATCCTT
TTAAATTAAAAATGAAGTTTTAAATCAATCTAAAGTATATATGAGTAAACTTGGTCTGACAGTTACCAAT
GCTTAATCAGTGAGGCACCTATCTCAGCGATCTGTCTATTTCGTTCATCCATAGTTGCCTGACTCCCCGT
CGTGTAGATAACTACGATACGGGAGGGCTTACCATCTGGCCCCAGTGCTGCAATGATACCGCGAGACCCA
CGCTCACCGGCTCCAGATTTATCAGCAATAAACCAGCCAGCCGGAAGGGCCGAGCGCAGAAGTGGTCCTG
CAACTTTATCCGCCTCCATCCAGTCTATTAATTGTTGCCGGGAAGCTAGAGTAAGTAGTTCGCCAGTTAA
TAGTTTGCGCAACGTTGTTGCCATTGCTACAGGCATCGTGGTGTCACGCTCGTCGTTTGGTATGGCTTCA
TTCAGCTCCGGTTCCCAACGATCAAGGCGAGTTACATGATCCCCCATGTTGTGCAAAAAAGCGGTTAGCT
CCTTCGGTCCTCCGATCGTTGTCAGAAGTAAGTTGGCCGCAGTGTTATCACTCATGGTTATGGCAGCACT
GCATAATTCTCTTACTGTCATGCCATCCGTAAGATGCTTTTCTGTGACTGGTGAGTACTCAACCAAGTCA
TTCTGAGAATAGTGTATGCGGCGACCGAGTTGCTCTTGCCCGGCGTCAATACGGGATAATACCGCGCCAC
ATAGCAGAACTTTAAAAGTGCTCATCATTGGAAAACGTTCTTCGGGGCGAAAACTCTCAAGGATCTTACC
GCTGTTGAGATCCAGTTCGATGTAACCCACTCGTGCACCCAACTGATCTTCAGCATCTTTTACTTTCACC
AGCGTTTCTGGGTGAGCAAAAACAGGAAGGCAAAATGCCGCAAAAAAGGGAATAAGGGCGACACGGAAAT
GTTGAATACTCATACTCTTCCTTTTTCAATATTATTGAAGCATTTATCAGGGTTATTGTCTCATGAGCGG
ATACATATTTGAATGTATTTAGAAAAATAAACAAATAGGGGTTCCGCGCACATTTCCCCGAAAAGTGCCA
CCTGACGTC
Features (pLannotate 1.2.2; 25 found; start..end, strand, type, name):
     28..80      -  misc_feature   bom (fragment): basis of mobility region from pBR322
    235..614     +  enhancer       CMV enhancer: human cytomegalovirus immediate early enhancer
    615..818     +  promoter       CMV promoter: human cytomegalovirus (CMV) immediate early promoter
    814..847     +  LTR            5' LTR (truncated) (fragment): truncated 5' long terminal repeat (LTR) from HIV-1
    863..881     +  promoter       T7 promoter: promoter for bacteriophage T7 RNA polymerase
    910..993     +  CDS            COX8A (fragment): COX8A_HUMAN - Also known as COX8, COX8L. Experimental evidence at protein level: Swiss-Prot protein existence level 1. Component of the cytochrome c oxidase, the last enzyme in the mitochondrial electron transport chain which drives oxidative phosphorylation. The respiratory chain contains 3 multisubunit complexes succinate dehydrogenase (complex II, CII), ubiquinol- cytochrome c oxidoreductase (cytochrome b-c1 complex, complex III, CIII) and cytochrome c oxidase (complex IV, CIV), that cooperate to transfer electrons derived from NADH and succinate to molecular oxygen, creating an electrochem
    994..1059    +  CDS            3xFLAG: three tandem FLAG® epitope tags, followed by an enterokinase cleavage site
   1072..1578    +  CDS            avrBs3 (fragment): AVRB3_XANEU - Experimental evidence at protein level: Swiss-Prot protein existence level 1. Avirulence protein. Acts as a transcription factor in C.annuum plants. In susceptible plants lacking the Bs3 resistance gene induces expression of a number of genes, including genes homologous to a family of auxin-induced genes, alpha-expansin genes, pectate lyase, anthocyanidin glucoside rhamnosyl transferase and at least one transcription factor, UPA20. Their expression leads to plant hypertrophy in mesophyll cells, probably mainly mediated by UPA20 (PubMed:17962565). In resistant plants induces the h
   2965..3111    +  CDS            avrBs3 (fragment): AVRB3_XANEU - Experimental evidence at protein level: Swiss-Prot protein existence level 1. Avirulence protein. Acts as a transcription factor in C.annuum plants. In susceptible plants lacking the Bs3 resistance gene induces expression of a number of genes, including genes homologous to a family of auxin-induced genes, alpha-expansin genes, pectate lyase, anthocyanidin glucoside rhamnosyl transferase and at least one transcription factor, UPA20. Their expression leads to plant hypertrophy in mesophyll cells, probably mainly mediated by UPA20 (PubMed:17962565). In resistant plants induces the h
   3196..3444    +  CDS            UGI: UNGI_BPPB2 - Experimental evidence at protein level: Swiss-Prot protein existence level 1. This protein binds specifically and reversibly to the host uracil-DNA glycosylase, preventing removal of uracil residues from PBS2 DNA by the host uracil-excision repair system. From Bacillus phage PBS2 (Bacteriophage PBS2).
   3602..3623    +  promoter       SV40 promoter (fragment): SV40 enhancer and early promoter
   3644..4072    +  rep_origin     f1 ori (sequence partly withheld): f1 bacteriophage origin of replication; arrow indicates direction of (+) strand synthesis
   4086..4415    +  promoter       SV40 promoter: SV40 enhancer and early promoter
   4463..4510    +  promoter       EM7 promoter: synthetic bacterial promoter&nbsp
   4529..4927    +  CDS            BSD: blasticidin S deaminase; Aspergillus terreus BSD; confers resistance to blasticidin
   4928..4955    +  CDS            BleoR (fragment): antibiotic-binding protein; Sh ble from Streptoalloteichus hindustanus; confers resistance to bleomycin, phleomycin, and Zeocin™
   4965..5090    +  CDS            ble (fragment): BLE_KLEPN - Experimental evidence at protein level: Swiss-Prot protein existence level 1. Binding protein with a strong affinity to the bleomycin family of antibiotics. Binds to CL990; an antimitotic-antibiotic compound. From Klebsiella pneumoniae.
   5085..5206    +  polyA_signal   SV40 poly(A) signal: SV40 polyadenylation signal
   5279..5295    -  protein_bind   lac operator: The lac repressor binds to the lac operator to inhibit transcription in E. coli. This inhibition can be relieved by adding lactose or isopropyl-β-D-thiogalactopyranoside (IPTG). lac repressor encoded by lacI
   5303..5333    -  promoter       lac promoter: promoter for the E. coli lac operon
   5348..5369    -  protein_bind   CAP binding site: CAP binding activates transcription in the presence of cAMP. E. coli catabolite activator protein
   5382..5474    -  CDS            lacI (fragment): lac repressor; lacI; The lac repressor binds to the lac operator to inhibit transcription in E. coli. This inhibition can be relieved by adding lactose or isopropyl-β-D-thiogalactopyranoside (IPTG).
   5657..6245    -  rep_origin     ori: high-copy-number ColE1/pMB1/pBR322/pUC origin of replication
   6416..7276    -  CDS            AmpR: β-lactamase; bla; confers resistance to ampicillin, carbenicillin, and related antibiotics
   7277..7381    -  promoter       AmpR promoter: bla
