[The description below was written by a language model from this plasmid's Addgene catalogue record and pLannotate feature annotations shown in this document.]
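Description:
ND2 alphaDdCBE T1 is a 7.4 kb mammalian expression plasmid on a pCMV backbone that encodes one arm of a TALE-based mitochondrial cytosine base editor (DdCBE) directed at the mitochondrial ND2 gene. It is propagated in E. coli through a high-copy ColE1/pUC-type origin with ampicillin resistance (AmpR under its own bla promoter), and it also carries an f1 origin. For selection in mammalian cells, an SV40 promoter/EM7 promoter cassette drives the blasticidin S deaminase gene (BSD), followed by an SV40 polyadenylation signal. Short bleomycin-resistance fragments annotated after BSD appear to be backbone remnants.

The payload is a synthetic fusion protein expressed from the CMV enhancer/promoter, with a T7 promoter just upstream of the coding region. It begins with the COX8A mitochondrial targeting sequence, which directs import into the mitochondrial matrix, followed by a 3xFLAG epitope for detection. Next come the TALE N-terminal domain in its "alphaN" form (mutations Q231R, W232G and S233A), the ND2 T1 repeat array, and the TALE C-terminal domain. The feature table detects the flanking TALE regions as avrBs3 fragments and leaves the repeat array between them unannotated. The TALE is fused to the 1397C half of the split DddAtox double-stranded DNA cytidine deaminase and to a uracil glycosylase inhibitor (UGI), which prevents excision of the uracil intermediate and so favours C-to-T conversion. An ATP5B 3'UTR listed in the insert name is not annotated in the table. The repeats were assembled by Golden Gate cloning, with both BsmBI sites recorded as retained. As a split-deaminase arm, it would be expected to need a partner arm carrying the complementary DddAtox half for editing, though the record does not name one.
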