Addgene plasmid #221976: ND2 alphaDdCBE T1
Purpose: Expresses mitochondrial cytosine base editor arm in mammalian cells
Depositing lab: Stephen Ekker. Depositing organization: Mayo Foundation for Medical Education and Research. Publication: Unconstrained Precision Mitochondrial Genome Editing with alphaDdCBEs. Castillo SR, Simone BW, Clark KJ, Devaux P, Ekker SC. Hum Gene Ther. 2024 Sep 24. doi: 10.1089/hum.2024.073. PubMed 39212664.
Backbone
  Vector backbone: pCMV
  Backbone size w/o insert (bp): 4717
  Vector type: Mammalian Expression, CRISPR
  Selectable markers: Blasticidin
Growth in bacteria
  Bacterial resistance: Ampicillin, 100 μg/mL
  Growth temperature: 30°C
  Growth strain: NEB Stable
  Copy number: High Copy
Gene/Insert
  Gene/Insert name: COX8A MTS-3xFLAG-TALE NT-alphaN-ND2 TALE T1 repeats-TALE CTD-DddAtox 1397C-UGI-ATP5B 3'UTR
  Species: Synthetic
  Insert size (bp): 2695
  Mutation: TALE: Q231R, W232G, S233A
  Promoter: CMV
  Tag / fusion protein: 3xFLAG (N terminal on backbone)
  Cloning method: Golden Gate
  Sequencing primers: 5′ T7; 3′ ACACCCGCCGCGCTTAATGC
Terms and licenses: Academic/Nonprofit Terms; Industry Terms: Not Available to Industry
Depositor comments: 5' Cloning Site: BsmBI (Not Destroyed), 3' Cloning Site: BsmBI (Not Destroyed). Please visit https://www.biorxiv.org/content/10.1101/2024.05.13.593977v1 for bioRxiv preprint.
How to cite: ND2 alphaDdCBE T1 was a gift from Stephen Ekker (Addgene plasmid # 221976 ; http://n2t.net/addgene:221976 ; RRID:Addgene_221976)
