>Addgene plasmid #221976 | ND2 alphaDdCBE T1 | depositor partial sequence | sequence record 434659 | Partial
ATGGCCTCCGTTCTGACCCCGCTGCTGCTGCGTGGCCTGACCGGCTCCGCTCGTCGTCTGCCAGTTCCGC
GTGCGAAAATCCATTCCCTGGACTACAAAGACCATGACGGTGATTATAAAGATCATGACATCGATTACAA
GGATGACGATGACAAGATGGACATCGCGGATCTGCGTACCCTGGGTTACAGCCAGCAGCAGCAGGAGAAG
ATCAAGCCAAAGGTGCGCAGCACCGTGGCCCAGCACCATGAAGCTCTGGTGGGTCACGGCTTCACCCACG
CGCACATCGTGGCTCTGAGCCAGCACCCAGCCGCGCTGGGTACCGTGGCCGTGAAATATCAGGACATGAT
TGCTGCCCTGCCAGAGGCTACCCATGAAGCGATTGTGGGTGTGGGCAAGAGAGGAGCCGGTGCTCGTGCG
CTGGAGGCCCTGCTGACCGTGGCCGGTGAACTGCGTGGCCCGCCGCTGCAGCTGGATACCGGCCAGCTGC
TGAAAATCGCGAAACGTGGCGGTGTGACCGCTGTGGAAGCTGTGCATGCCTGGCGTAATGCTCTGACCGG
TGCCCCCCTGAACCTGACCCCGGACCAAGTGGTGGCTATCGCCAGCAACATTGGCGGCAAGCAAGCGCTC
GAAACGGTGCAGCGGCTGTTGCCGGTGCTGTGCCAGGACCATGGCCTGACCCCGGACCAAGTGGTGGCTA
TCGCCAGCAACGGTGGCGGCAAGCAAGCGCTCGAAACGGTGCAGCGGCTGTTGCCGGTGCTGTGCCAGGA
CCATGGCCTGACTCCGGACCAAGTGGTGGCTATCGCCAGCCACGATGGCGGCAAGCAAGCGCTCGAAACG
GTGCAGCGGCTGTTGCCGGTGCTGTGCCAGGACCATGGCCTGACCCCGGACCAAGTGGTGGCTATCGCCA
GCCACGATGGCGGCAAGCAAGCGCTCGAAACGGTGCAGCGGCTGTTGCCGGTGCTGTGCCAGGACCATGG
CCTGACCCCGGACCAAGTGGTGGCTATCGCCAGCAACATTGGCGGCAAGCAAGCGCTCGAAACGGTGCAG
CGGCTGTTGCCGGTGCTGTGCCAGGACCATGGCCTGACCCCGGACCAAGTGGTGGCTATCGCCAGCAACG
GTGGCGGCAAGCAAGCGCTCGAAACGGTGCAGCGGCTGTTGCCGGTGCTGTGCCAGGACCATGGCCTGAC
CCCGGACCAAGTGGTGGCTATCGCCAGCCACGATGGCGGCAAGCAAGCGCTCGAAACGGTGCAGCGGCTG
TTGCCGGTGCTGTGCCAGGACCATGGCCTCACACCCGATCAGGTCGTGGCTATCGCCAGCAACATTGGCG
GCAAGCAAGCGCTCGAAACGGTGCAGCGGCTGTTGCCGGTGCTGTGCCAGGACCATGGCCTGACCCCGGA
CCAAGTGGTGGCTATCGCCAGCAACGGTGGCGGCAAGCAAGCGCTCGAAACGGTGCAGCGGCTGTTGCCG
GTGCTGTGCCAGGACCATGGCCTGACCCCGGACCAAGTGGTGGCTATCGCCAGCAACATTGGCGGCAAGC
AAGCGCTCGAAACGGTGCAGCGGCTGTTGCCGGTGCTGTGCCAGGACCATGGCCTGACCCCGGACCAAGT
GGTGGCTATCGCCAGCAACAATGGCGGCAAGCAAGCGCTCGAAACGGTGCAGCGGCTGTTGCCGGTGCTG
TGCCAGGACCATGGCCTGACTCCGGACCAAGTGGTGGCTATCGCCAGCCACGATGGCGGCAAGCAAGCGC
TCGAAACGGTGCAGCGGCTGTTGCCGGTGCTGTGCCAGGACCATGGCCTGACCCCGGACCAAGTGGTGGC
TATCGCCAGCAACATTGGCGGCAAGCAAGCGCTCGAAACGGTGCAGCGGCTGTTGCCGGTGCTGTGCCAG
GACCATGGCCTGACCCCGGACCAAGTGGTGGCTATCGCCAGCAACAATGGCGGCAAGCAAGCGCTCGAAA
CGGTGCAGCGGCTGTTGCCGGTGCTGTGCCAGGACCATGGCCTGACCCCGGACCAAGTGGTGGCTATCGC
CAGCAACAATGGCGGCAAGCAAGCGCTCGAAAGCATTGTGGCCCAGCTGAGCCGGCCTGATCCGGCGTTG
GCCGCGTTGACCAACGATCACCTGGTGGCCCTGGCCTGCCTGGGCGGTCGTCCGGCCCTGGATGCGGTGA
AGAAAGGCCTGGGTGGATCCGCCATTCCAGTGAAGCGCGGCGCTACCGGTGAAACCAAAGTGTTTACCGG
TAACAGCAACAGCCCGAAGAGCCCGACCAAAGGCGGTTGCTCTGGCGGCTCAACTAATCTGAGCGACATC
ATTGAGAAGGAGACTGGGAAACAGCTGGTCATTCAGGAGTCCATCCTGATGCTGCCTGAGGAGGTGGAGG
AAGTGATCGGCAACAAGCCAGAGTCTGACATCCTGGTGCACACCGCCTACGACGAGTCCACAGATGAGAA
TGTGATGCTGCTGACCTCTGACGCCCCCGAGTATAAGCCTTGGGCCCTGGTCATCCAGGATTCTAACGGC
GAGAATAAGATCAAGATGCTGTGATAAGGGGTCTTTGTCCTCTGTACTGTCTCTCTCCTTGCCCCTAACC
CAAAAAGCTTCATTTTTCTGTGTAGGCTGCACAAGAGCCTTGATTGAAGATATATTCTTTCTGAACAGTA
TTTAAGGTTTCCAATAAAATGTACACCCCTCAGAA
